>Addgene plasmid #17766 | CJ29 (let-7 perfect site) | addgene partial sequence | sequence record 23694 | 17766 with Rluc-F
AGTTNCTATCTGAATTTGTCAAGTAAAAGGTCTTCATTTTTCGCAAGAAGATGCACCTGATGAAATGGGA
AAATATATCAAATCGTTCGTTGAGCGAGTTCTCAAAAATGAACAATAATTCTAGGAGCTCACTATACAAC
CTACTACCTCAACTAGTTGTTCTAGAGCGGCCGCTCGAGTCTAGAGGGCCCTTCGAAGGTAAGCCTATCC
CTAACCCTCTCCTCGGTCTCGATTCTACGCGTACCGGTCATCATCACCATCACCATTGAGTTTAAACCCG
CTGATCAGCCTCGACTGTGCCTTCTAAGATCCAGACATGATAAGATACATTGATGAGTTTGGACAAACCA
CAACTAGAATGCAGTGAAAAAAATGCTTTATTTGTGAAATTTGTGATGCTATTGCTTTATTTGTAACCAT
TATAAGCTGCAATAAACAAGTTCTAGAGTCGGTGGGCCTCGGGGGCGGGTGCGGGGTCGGCGGGGCCGCC
CCGGGTGGCTTCGGTCGGAGCCATGGGGTCGTGCGCTCCTTTCGGTCGGGCGCTGCGGGTCGTGGGGCGG
GCGTCAGGCACCGGGCTTGCGGGTCATGCACCAGGTGCGCGGTCCTTCGGGCACCTCGACGTCGGCGGTG
ACGGTGAAGCCGAGCCGCTCGTAGAAGGGGAGGTTGCGGGGCGCGGAGGTCTCCAGGAAGGCGGGCACCC
CGGCGCGCTCGGCCGCCTCCACTCCGGGGAGCACGACGGCGCTGCCCAGACCCTTGCCCTGGTGGTCGGG
CGAGACGCCGACGGTGGCCAGGAACCACGCGGGCTCCTTGGGCCGGTGCGGCGCCAGGAGGCCTTCCATC
TGTTGCTGCGCGGCCAGCCGGANCGCTCACTCGGCAGCCGGCNTTCGGAACGCCNTCACTCGGG
