[The description below was written by a language model from this plasmid's Addgene catalogue record.]
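Description:
CJ29 (let-7 perfect site) is an insect-cell expression plasmid built on the pMT-puro backbone and designed as a luciferase sensor for microRNA activity in Drosophila S2 cells. It is propagated in E. coli under ampicillin selection, and it carries a puromycin marker for selecting transfected insect cells. The record does not state the bacterial origin of replication or copy number, and no feature table is provided, so the exact arrangement of backbone elements cannot be confirmed beyond the catalogue fields.

The payload is a Renilla luciferase coding sequence followed by a modified 3′ UTR containing a single short site with perfect complementarity to Drosophila melanogaster let-7. The site was made from annealed oligonucleotides ligated into the UTR of the intermediate reporter vector pIS2. The Renilla gene together with its altered UTR was then excised and moved by restriction cloning into pMT-puro. Expression is driven by the Drosophila metallothionein promoter, so transcription of the reporter is induced by adding copper to the culture medium.

Because the target site is fully complementary to let-7, a functional let-7 loaded into the silencing machinery would be expected to direct cleavage or repression of the reporter mRNA, lowering Renilla luciferase output. The construct therefore reads out let-7 activity in fly cells. It was deposited in connection with work on intronic microRNA precursors that bypass Drosha processing, where the let-7 site reporter probably served alongside reporters carrying sites for other small RNAs, although the record does not spell out its specific experimental role.
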