Addgene plasmid #17766: CJ29 (let-7 perfect site)
Depositing lab: David Bartel. Depositing organization: Whitehead Institute for Biomedical Research. Publication: Intronic microRNA precursors that bypass Drosha processing. Ruby JG, Jan CH, Bartel DP. Nature. 2007 Jul 5. 448(7149):83-6. 10.1038/nature05983 PubMed 17589500.
Backbone
  Vector backbone: pMT-puro
  Backbone manufacturer: David Sabatini Lab
  Vector type: Insect Expression, Luciferase ; Drosophila metallothionein gene promoter drives expression
  Selectable markers: Puromycin
Growth in bacteria
  Bacterial resistance: Ampicillin, 100 μg/mL
  Growth temperature: 37°C
  Growth strain: DH5alpha
  Copy number: Unknown
Gene/Insert
  Gene/Insert name: let-7 perfect site (alt name: let-7)
  Species: D. melanogaster (fly)
  Entrez Gene: let-7 (a.k.a. Dmel_CR32968, CR32968, Dmel\CR32968, Let-7, dme-let-7, let7)
  Tag / fusion protein: renilla luciferase (N terminal on insert)
  Cloning method: Restriction Enzyme
  Sequencing primers: 5′ MT forward
Terms and licenses: Academic/Nonprofit Terms; Industry Terms: Not Available to Industry
Depositor comments: Luciferase-reporter inserts were made by annealing oligonucleotides with their reverse complements, leaving overhangs for the indicated restriction sites (lower case): let-7-ps (gagctcACTATACAACCTACTACCTCAactagt) Annealed oligos were ligated into SacI/SpeI-cleaved pIS2. These plasmids were linearized with HindIII, polished with Klenow enzyme to create blunt ends, and digested with NotI to excise the Renilla luciferase gene with the modified UTR from the remainder of pIS2. The gel-purified Renilla gene fragment was then ligated into pMT-puro between EcoRV and NotI sites for copper-induced expression in S2 cells.
How to cite: CJ29 (let-7 perfect site) was a gift from David Bartel (Addgene plasmid # 17766 ; http://n2t.net/addgene:17766 ; RRID:Addgene_17766)
